Addgene plasmid #100800: pCAG-EnvARGCD
Purpose: express fusion protein of EnvA (ASLV-A envelope protein) extracellular and transmembrane domains with rabies virus SAD B19 strain glycoprotein intracellular domain
Depositing lab: Ian Wickersham. Depositing organization: Massachusetts Institute of Technology.
Backbone
  Vector backbone: pCAGEN
  Backbone manufacturer: Connie Cepko
  Vector type: Mammalian Expression
Growth in bacteria
  Bacterial resistance: Ampicillin, 100 μg/mL
  Growth temperature: 37°C
  Growth strain: DH5alpha
  Copy number: High Copy
Gene/Insert
  Gene/Insert name: fusion protein of EnvA extracellular and transmembrane domain with rabies virus glycoprotein intracellular domain (alt name: EnvARGCD)
  Insert size (bp): 1836
  Promoter: CAG
  Cloning method: Gibson Cloning
  Sequencing primers: 5′ unknown; 3′ unknown
Terms and licenses: Academic/Nonprofit Terms; Industry Terms: Not Available to Industry
How to cite: pCAG-EnvARGCD was a gift from Ian Wickersham (Addgene plasmid # 100800 ; http://n2t.net/addgene:100800 ; RRID:Addgene_100800)
