[The description below was written by a language model from this plasmid's Addgene catalogue record and pLannotate feature annotations shown in this document.]
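Description:
pCAG-EnvARGCD is a mammalian expression plasmid built on the pCAGEN backbone, 6,631 bp in the deposited full sequence. It is propagated in E. coli as a high-copy plasmid through a ColE1/pUC-type origin and selected with ampicillin via the β-lactamase gene and its native promoter. The backbone also carries an SV40 origin of replication with a fragment of the SV40 promoter and an SV40 poly(A) signal, along with lac promoter/operator remnants and short lacI fragments that are cloning-vector leftovers rather than functional parts of the payload. No mammalian selection marker is annotated.

The payload is a 1,836 bp open reading frame, inserted by Gibson cloning, encoding EnvARGCD: the extracellular and transmembrane domains of EnvA, the subgroup A avian sarcoma and leukosis virus envelope protein, fused to the intracellular domain of the rabies virus SAD B19 glycoprotein. The automated annotation recognises most of this as a retroviral env fragment; the short rabies-derived tail downstream is not separately annotated. Expression is driven by the CAG promoter, made up of the CMV immediate early enhancer, the chicken β-actin promoter and a chimeric β-actin/β-globin intron, which gives strong constitutive transcription in many mammalian cell types. The transcript is terminated by the rabbit β-globin poly(A) signal, and the small "HBB" hit just upstream of it is residual β-globin sequence from that 3′ region.

The stated purpose is simply to express this chimeric envelope protein. Such EnvA–rabies cytoplasmic domain fusions are generally used to pseudotype glycoprotein-deleted rabies virus so that infection is restricted to cells expressing the TVA receptor, although the record does not describe a specific application.
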