Features (pLannotate 1.2.2; 17 found; start..end, strand, type, name):
      4..383     +  enhancer       CMV enhancer: human cytomegalovirus immediate early enhancer
    386..661     +  promoter       chicken β-actin promoter: No description available
    662..1670    +  intron         chimeric intron: chimera between introns from chicken β-actin and rabbit β-globin
   1734..3434    +  CDS            env (fragment): ENV_RSVSA - Experimental evidence at protein level: Swiss-Prot protein existence level 1. The transmembrane protein (TM) acts as a class I viral fusion protein. Under the current model, the protein has at least 3 conformational states: pre-fusion native state, pre-hairpin intermediate state, and post-fusion hairpin state. During viral and target cell membrane fusion, the coiled coil regions (heptad repeats) assume a trimer-of-hairpins structure, positioning the fusion peptide in close proximity to the C-terminal region of the ectodomain. The formation of this structure appears to drive apposit
   3578..3649    +  CDS            HBB (fragment): HBB_PONPY - Experimental evidence at transcript level: Swiss-Prot protein existence level 2. Involved in oxygen transport from the lung to the various peripheral tissues. From Pongo pygmaeus (Bornean orangutan).
   3720..3775    +  polyA_signal   β-globin poly(A) signal: rabbit β-globin polyadenylation signal (Gil and Proudfoot, 1987)
   4158..4174    -  protein_bind   lac operator: The lac repressor binds to the lac operator to inhibit transcription in E. coli. This inhibition can be relieved by adding lactose or isopropyl-β-D-thiogalactopyranoside (IPTG). lac repressor encoded by lacI
   4182..4212    -  promoter       lac promoter: promoter for the E. coli lac operon
   4227..4248    -  protein_bind   CAP binding site: CAP binding activates transcription in the presence of cAMP. E. coli catabolite activator protein
   4261..4300    -  CDS            lacI (fragment): lac repressor; lacI; The lac repressor binds to the lac operator to inhibit transcription in E. coli. This inhibition can be relieved by adding lactose or isopropyl-β-D-thiogalactopyranoside (IPTG).
   4307..4329    +  promoter       SV40 promoter (fragment): SV40 enhancer and early promoter
   4353..4488    +  rep_origin     SV40 ori: SV40 origin of replication
   4508..4642    +  polyA_signal   SV40 poly(A) signal: SV40 polyadenylation signal
   4644..4698    -  CDS            lacI (fragment): lac repressor; lacI; The lac repressor binds to the lac operator to inhibit transcription in E. coli. This inhibition can be relieved by adding lactose or isopropyl-β-D-thiogalactopyranoside (IPTG).
   4881..5469    -  rep_origin     ori: high-copy-number ColE1/pMB1/pBR322/pUC origin of replication
   5640..6500    -  CDS            AmpR: β-lactamase; bla; confers resistance to ampicillin, carbenicillin, and related antibiotics
   6501..6605    -  promoter       AmpR promoter: bla
>Addgene plasmid #100800 | pCAG-EnvARGCD | depositor full sequence | sequence record 189516 | pCAG-EnvARGCD sequence 6631 bps
GTCGACATTGATTATTGACTAGTTATTAATAGTAATCAATTACGGGGTCATTAGTTCATAGCCCATATAT
GGAGTTCCGCGTTACATAACTTACGGTAAATGGCCCGCCTGGCTGACCGCCCAACGACCCCCGCCCATTG
ACGTCAATAATGACGTATGTTCCCATAGTAACGCCAATAGGGACTTTCCATTGACGTCAATGGGTGGACT
ATTTACGGTAAACTGCCCACTTGGCAGTACATCAAGTGTATCATATGCCAAGTACGCCCCCTATTGACGT
CAATGACGGTAAATGGCCCGCCTGGCATTATGCCCAGTACATGACCTTATGGGACTTTCCTACTTGGCAG
TACATCTACGTATTAGTCATCGCTATTACCATGGGTCGAGGTGAGCCCCACGTTCTGCTTCACTCTCCCC
ATCTCCCCCCCCTCCCCACCCCCAATTTTGTATTTATTTATTTTTTAATTATTTTGTGCAGCGATGGGGG
CGGGGGGGGGGGGGGCGCGCGCCAGGCGGGGCGGGGCGGGGCGAGGGGCGGGGCGGGGCGAGGCGGAGAG
GTGCGGCGGCAGCCAATCAGAGCGGCGCGCTCCGAAAGTTTCCTTTTATGGCGAGGCGGCGGCGGCGGCG
GCCCTATAAAAAGCGAAGCGCGCGGCGGGCGGGAGTCGCTGCGTTGCCTTCGCCCCGTGCCCCGCTCCGC
GCCGCCTCGCGCCGCCCGCCCCGGCTCTGACTGACCGCGTTACTCCCACAGGTGAGCGGGCGGGACGGCC
CTTCTCCTCCGGGCTGTAATTAGCGCTTGGTTTAATGACGGCTCGTTTCTTTTCTGTGGCTGCGTGAAAG
CCTTAAAGGGCTCCGGGAGGGCCCTTTGTGCGGGGGGGAGCGGCTCGGGGGGTGCGTGCGTGTGTGTGTG
CGTGGGGAGCGCCGCGTGCGGCCCGCGCTGCCCGGCGGCTGTGAGCGCTGCGGGCGCGGCGCGGGGCTTT
GTGCGCTCCGCGTGTGCGCGAGGGGAGCGCGGCCGGGGGCGGTGCCCCGCGGTGCGGGGGGGCTGCGAGG
GGAACAAAGGCTGCGTGCGGGGTGTGTGCGTGGGGGGGTGAGCAGGGGGTGTGGGCGCGGCGGTCGGGCT
GTAACCCCCCCCTGCACCCCCCTCCCCGAGTTGCTGAGCACGGCCCGGCTTCGGGTGCGGGGCTCCGTGC
GGGGCGTGGCGCGGGGCTCGCCGTGCCGGGCGGGGGGTGGCGGCAGGTGGGGGTGCCGGGCGGGGCGGGG
CCGCCTCGGGCCGGGGAGGGCTCGGGGGAGGGGCGCGGCGGCCCCGGAGCGCCGGCGGCTGTCGAGGCGC
GGCGAGCCGCAGCCATTGCCTTTTATGGTAATCGTGCGAGAGGGCGCAGGGACTTCCTTTGTCCCAAATC
TGGCGGAGCCGAAATCTGGGAGGCGCCGCCGCACCCCCTCTAGCGGGCGCGGGCGAAGCGGTGCGGCGCC
GGCAGGAAGGAAATGGGCGGGGAGGGCCTTCGTGCGTCGCCGCGCCGCCGTCCCCTTCTCCATCTCCAGC
CTCGGGGCTGCCGCAGGGGGACGGCTGCCTTCGGGGGGGACGGGGCAGGGCGGGGTTCGGCTTCTGGCGT
GTGACCGGCGGCTCTAGAGCCTCTGCTAACCATGTTCATGCCTTCTTCTTTTTCCTACAGCTCCTGGGCA
ACGTGCTGGTTATTGTGCTGTCTCATCATTTTGGCAAAGAATTCGCCGCCACCATGGAAGCCGTCATAAA
GGCATTTCTGACTGGGCACCCTGGAAAGGTGAGCAAGAAGGACTCCAAGAAGAAGCCGCCAGCAACAAGC
AAGAAAGACCCGGAGAAGACGCCCTTGCTGCCAACGAGAGTTAATTATATTATTGGTGTCCTGGTCTTGT
GTGAGGTAACGGGGGTAAGAGCTGATGTCCACTTACTCGAGCAGCCAGGGAACCTTTGGATTACATGGGC
CAACCGTACAGGCCAAACGGATTTTTGCCTCTCTACACAGTCAGCCACCTCCCCTTTTCAAACATGTTTG
ATAGGTATCCCGTCCCCTATTTCCGAGGGTGATTTTAAGGGATATGTTTCTGATACAAATTGCACCACCT
TGGGAACTGATCGGTTAGTCTCGTCAGCCGACTTTACTGGCGGACCTGACAACAGTACCACCCTCACTTA
TCGGAAGGTCTCATGCTTGTTGTTAAAGCTGAATGTCTCTATGTGGGATGAGCCACCTGAACTACAGCTG
TTAGGTTCCCAGTCTCTCCCTAACATTACTAATATTGCTCAGATTTCCGGTATAACCGGGGGATGCGTAG
GCTTCAGACCACAAGGGGTTCCTTGGTATCTAGGTTGGTCTAGACAGGAGGCCACGCGGTTTCTCCTTAG
ACACCCCTCTTTCTCTAAATCCACGGAACCGTTTACGGTGGTGACAGCGGATAGGCACAATCTTTTTATG
GGGAGTGAGTACTGCGGTGCATATGGCTACAGATTTTGGAACATGTATAACTGCTCACAGGTGGGGCGGC
AGTACCGCTGTGGTAATGCGCGCAGCCCCCGCCCGGGTCTTCCTGAAATCCAGTGTACAAGGAGAGGAGG
CAAATGGGTTAATCAATCACAGGAAATTAATGAGTCGGAGCCGTTCAGCTTTACGGTGAACTGTACAGCT
AGTAGTTTGGGTAATGCCAGTGGGTGTTGCGGAAAAGCAGGCACGATTCTCCCGGGAAAGTGGGTCGACA
GCACACAAGGTAGTTTCACCAAACCAAAAGCGCTACCACCCGCAATTTTCCTCATTTGTGGGGATCGCGC
ATGGCAAGGAATTCCCAGTCGTCCGGTAGGGGGCCCCTGCTATTTAGGCAAGCTTACCATGTTAGCACCT
AAGCATACAGATATTCTCAAGGTGCTTGTCAATTCATCGCGGACAGGTATAAGACGTAAACGAAGCACCT
CACACCTGGATGATACATGCTCAGATGAAGTGCAGCTTTGGGGTCCTACAGCAAGAATCTTTGCATCTAT
CCTAGCCCCGGGGGTAGCAGCTGCGCAAGCCTTAAGAGAAATTGAGAGACTAGCCTGTTGGTCCGTTAAA
CAGGCTAACTTGACAACATCACTCCTCGGGGACTTATTGGATGATGTCACGAGTATTCGACACGCGGTCC
TGCAGAACCGAGCGGCTATTGACTTCTTGCTCCTAGCTCACGGCCATGGCTGTGAGGACGTTGCCGGAAT
GTGCTGTTTCAATTTGAGTGATCACAGTGAGTCTATACAGAAGAAGTTCCAGCTAATGAAGGAACATGTC
AATAAGATCGGCGTGGACAGCGACCCAATTGGAAGTTGGCTGCGAGGACTATTCGGGGGAATAGGAGAAT
GGGCCGTTCATTTGCTGAAAGGACTGCTTTTGGGGCTTGTAGTTATTTTGTTGCTAGTAGTGTGCCTGCC
TTGCAGAAGAGTCAATCGATCAGAACCTACGCAACACAATCTCAGAGGGACAGGGAGGGAGGTGTCAGTC
ACTCCCCAAAGCGGGAAGATCATATCTTCATGGGAATCACACAAGAGTGGGGGTGAGACCAGACTGTGAG
CGGCCGCACTCCTCAGGTGCAGGCTGCCTATCAGAAGGTGGTGGCTGGTGTGGCCAATGCCCTGGCTCAC
AAATACCACTGAGATCTTTTTCCCTCTGCCAAAAATTATGGGGACATCATGAAGCCCCTTGAGCATCTGA
CTTCTGGCTAATAAAGGAAATTTATTTTCATTGCAATAGTGTGTTGGAATTTTTTGTGTCTCTCACTCGG
AAGGACATATGGGAGGGCAAATCATTTAAAACATCAGAATGAGTATTTGGTTTAGAGTTTGGCAACATAT
GCCATATGCTGGCTGCCATGAACAAAGGTGGCTATAAAGAGGTCATCAGTATATGAAACAGCCCCCTGCT
GTCCATTCCTTATTCCATAGAAAAGCCTTGACTTGAGGTTAGATTTTTTTTATATTTTGTTTTGTGTTAT
TTTTTTCTTTAACATCCCTAAAATTTTCCTTACATGTTTTACTAGCCAGATTTTTCCTCCTCTCCTGACT
ACTCCCAGTCATAGCTGTCCCTCTTCTCTTATGAAGATCCCTCGACCTGCAGCCCAAGCTTGGCGTAATC
ATGGTCATAGCTGTTTCCTGTGTGAAATTGTTATCCGCTCACAATTCCACACAACATACGAGCCGGAAGC
ATAAAGTGTAAAGCCTGGGGTGCCTAATGAGTGAGCTAACTCACATTAATTGCGTTGCGCTCACTGCCCG
CTTTCCAGTCGGGAAACCTGTCGTGCCAGCGGATCCGCATCTCAATTAGTCAGCAACCATAGTCCCGCCC
CTAACTCCGCCCATCCCGCCCCTAACTCCGCCCAGTTCCGCCCATTCTCCGCCCCATGGCTGACTAATTT
TTTTTATTTATGCAGAGGCCGAGGCCGCCTCGGCCTCTGAGCTATTCCAGAAGTAGTGAGGAGGCTTTTT
TGGAGGCCTAGGCTTTTGCAAAAAGCTAACTTGTTTATTGCAGCTTATAATGGTTACAAATAAAGCAATA
GCATCACAAATTTCACAAATAAAGCATTTTTTTCACTGCATTCTAGTTGTGGTTTGTCCAAACTCATCAA
TGTATCTTATCATGTCTGGATCCGCTGCATTAATGAATCGGCCAACGCGCGGGGAGAGGCGGTTTGCGTA
TTGGGCGCTCTTCCGCTTCCTCGCTCACTGACTCGCTGCGCTCGGTCGTTCGGCTGCGGCGAGCGGTATC
AGCTCACTCAAAGGCGGTAATACGGTTATCCACAGAATCAGGGGATAACGCAGGAAAGAACATGTGAGCA
AAAGGCCAGCAAAAGGCCAGGAACCGTAAAAAGGCCGCGTTGCTGGCGTTTTTCCATAGGCTCCGCCCCC
CTGACGAGCATCACAAAAATCGACGCTCAAGTCAGAGGTGGCGAAACCCGACAGGACTATAAAGATACCA
GGCGTTTCCCCCTGGAAGCTCCCTCGTGCGCTCTCCTGTTCCGACCCTGCCGCTTACCGGATACCTGTCC
GCCTTTCTCCCTTCGGGAAGCGTGGCGCTTTCTCAATGCTCACGCTGTAGGTATCTCAGTTCGGTGTAGG
TCGTTCGCTCCAAGCTGGGCTGTGTGCACGAACCCCCCGTTCAGCCCGACCGCTGCGCCTTATCCGGTAA
CTATCGTCTTGAGTCCAACCCGGTAAGACACGACTTATCGCCACTGGCAGCAGCCACTGGTAACAGGATT
AGCAGAGCGAGGTATGTAGGCGGTGCTACAGAGTTCTTGAAGTGGTGGCCTAACTACGGCTACACTAGAA
GGACAGTATTTGGTATCTGCGCTCTGCTGAAGCCAGTTACCTTCGGAAAAAGAGTTGGTAGCTCTTGATC
CGGCAAACAAACCACCGCTGGTAGCGGTGGTTTTTTTGTTTGCAAGCAGCAGATTACGCGCAGAAAAAAA
GGATCTCAAGAAGATCCTTTGATCTTTTCTACGGGGTCTGACGCTCAGTGGAACGAAAACTCACGTTAAG
GGATTTTGGTCATGAGATTATCAAAAAGGATCTTCACCTAGATCCTTTTAAATTAAAAATGAAGTTTTAA
ATCAATCTAAAGTATATATGAGTAAACTTGGTCTGACAGTTACCAATGCTTAATCAGTGAGGCACCTATC
TCAGCGATCTGTCTATTTCGTTCATCCATAGTTGCCTGACTCCCCGTCGTGTAGATAACTACGATACGGG
AGGGCTTACCATCTGGCCCCAGTGCTGCAATGATACCGCGAGACCCACGCTCACCGGCTCCAGATTTATC
AGCAATAAACCAGCCAGCCGGAAGGGCCGAGCGCAGAAGTGGTCCTGCAACTTTATCCGCCTCCATCCAG
TCTATTAATTGTTGCCGGGAAGCTAGAGTAAGTAGTTCGCCAGTTAATAGTTTGCGCAACGTTGTTGCCA
TTGCTACAGGCATCGTGGTGTCACGCTCGTCGTTTGGTATGGCTTCATTCAGCTCCGGTTCCCAACGATC
AAGGCGAGTTACATGATCCCCCATGTTGTGCAAAAAAGCGGTTAGCTCCTTCGGTCCTCCGATCGTTGTC
AGAAGTAAGTTGGCCGCAGTGTTATCACTCATGGTTATGGCAGCACTGCATAATTCTCTTACTGTCATGC
CATCCGTAAGATGCTTTTCTGTGACTGGTGAGTACTCAACCAAGTCATTCTGAGAATAGTGTATGCGGCG
ACCGAGTTGCTCTTGCCCGGCGTCAATACGGGATAATACCGCGCCACATAGCAGAACTTTAAAAGTGCTC
ATCATTGGAAAACGTTCTTCGGGGCGAAAACTCTCAAGGATCTTACCGCTGTTGAGATCCAGTTCGATGT
AACCCACTCGTGCACCCAACTGATCTTCAGCATCTTTTACTTTCACCAGCGTTTCTGGGTGAGCAAAAAC
AGGAAGGCAAAATGCCGCAAAAAAGGGAATAAGGGCGACACGGAAATGTTGAATACTCATACTCTTCCTT
TTTCAATATTATTGAAGCATTTATCAGGGTTATTGTCTCATGAGCGGATACATATTTGAATGTATTTAGA
AAAATAAACAAATAGGGGTTCCGCGCACATTTCCCCGAAAAGTGCCACCTG
