>Addgene plasmid #100800 | pCAG-EnvARGCD | addgene partial sequence | sequence record 193705 | Addgene Partial NGS Result
GCCTCGGGCCGGGGAGGGCTCGGGGGAGGGGCGCGGCGGCCCCCGGAGCGCCGGCGGCTGTCGAGGCGCG
GCGAGCCGCAGCCATTGCCTTTTATGGTAATCGTGCGAGAGGGCGCAGGGACTTCCTTTGTCCCAAATCT
GTGCGGAGCCGAAATCTGGGAGGCGCCGCCGCACCCCCTCTAGCGGGCGCGGGGCGAAGCGGTGCGGCGC
CGGCAGGAAGGAAATGGGCGGGGAGGGCCTTCGTGCGTCGCCGCGCCGCCGTCCCCTTCTCCCTCTCCAG
CCTCGGGGCTGTCCGCGGGGGGACGGCTGCCTTCGGGGGGGACGGGGCAGGGCGGGGTTCGGCTTCTGGC
GTGTGACCGGCGGCTCTAGAGCCTCTGCTAACCATGTTCATGCCTTCTTCTTTTTCCTACAGCTCCTGGG
CAACGTGCTGGTTATTGTGCTGTCTCATCATTTTGGCAAAGAATTCGCCGCCACCATGGAAGCCGTCATA
AAGGCATTTCTGACTGGGCACCCTGGAAAGGTGAGCAAGAAGGACTCCAAGAAGAAGCCGCCAGCAACAA
GCAAGAAAGACCCGGAGAAGACGCCCTTGCTGCCAACGAGAGTTAATTATATTATTGGTGTCCTGGTCTT
GTGTGAGGTAACGGGGGTAAGAGCTGATGTCCACTTACTCGAGCAGCCAGGGAACCTTTGGATTACATGG
GCCAACCGTACAGGCCAAACGGATTTTTGCCTCTCTACACAGTCAGCCACCTCCCCTTTTCAAACATGTT
TGATAGGTATCCCGTCCCCTATTTCCGAGGGTGATTTTAAGGGATATGTTTCTGATACAAATTGCACCAC
CTTGGGAACTGATCGGTTAGTCTCGTCAGCCGACTTTACTGGCGGACCTGACAACAGTACCACCCTCACT
TATCGGAAGGTCTCATGCTTGTTGTTAAAGCTGAATGTCTCTATGTGGGATGAGCCACCTGAACTACAGC
TGTTAGGTTCCCAGTCTCTCCCTAACATTACTAATATTGCTCAGATTTCCGGTATAACCGGGGGATGCGT
AGGCTTCAGACCACAAGGGGTTCCTTGGTATCTAGGTTGGTCTAGACAGGAGGCCACGCGGTTTCTCCTT
AGACACCCCTCTTTCTCTAAATCCACGGAACCGTTTACGGTGGTGACAGCGGATAGGCACAATCTTTTTA
TGGGGAGTGAGTACTGCGGTGCATATGGCTACAGATTTTGGAACATGTATAACTGCTCACAGGTGGGGCG
GCAGTACCGCTGTGGTAATGCGCGCAGCCCCCGCCCGGGTCTTCCTGAAATCCAGTGTACAAGGAGAGGA
GGCAAATGGGTTAATCAATCACAGGAAATTAATGAGTCGGAGCCGTTCAGCTTTACGGTGAACTGTACAG
CTAGTAGTTTGGGTAATGCCAGTGGGTGTTGCGGAAAAGCAGGCACGATTCTCCCGGGAAAGTGGGTCGA
CAGCACACAAGGTAGTTTCACCAAACCAAAAGCGCTACCACCCGCAATTTTCCTCATTTGTGGGGATCGC
GCATGGCAAGGAATTCCCAGTCGTCCGGTAGGGGGCCCCTGCTATTTAGGCAAGCTTACCATGTTAGCAC
CTAAGCATACAGATATTCTCAAGGTGCTTGTCAATTCATCGCGGACAGGTATAAGACGTAAACGAAGCAC
CTCACACCTGGATGATACATGCTCAGATGAAGTGCAGCTTTGGGGTCCTACAGCAAGAATCTTTGCATCT
ATCCTAGCCCCGGGGGTAGCAGCTGCGCAAGCCTTAAGAGAAATTGAGAGACTAGCCTGTTGGTCCGTTA
AACAGGCTAACTTGACAACATCACTCCTCGGGGACTTATTGGATGATGTCACGAGTATTCGACACGCGGT
CCTGCAGAACCGAGCGGCTATTGACTTCTTGCTCCTAGCTCACGGCCATGGCTGTGAGGACGTTGCCGGA
ATGTGCTGTTTCAATTTGAGTGATCACAGTGAGTCTATACAGAAGAAGTTCCAGCTAATGAAGGAACATG
TCAATAAGATCGGCGTGGACAGCGACCCAATTGGAAGTTGGCTGCGAGGACTATTCGGGGGAATAGGAGA
ATGGGCCGTTCATTTGCTGAAAGGACTGCTTTTGGGGCTTGTAGTTATTTTGTTGCTAGTAGTGTGCCTG
CCTTGCAGAAGAGTCAATCGATCAGAACCTACGCAACACAATCTCAGAGGGACAGGGAGGGAGGTGTCAG
TCACTCCCCAAAGCGGGAAGATCATATCTTCATGGGAATCACACAAGAGTGGGGGTGAGACCAGACTGTG
AGCGGCCGCACTCCTCAGGTGCAGGCTGCCTATCAGAAGGTGGTGGCTGGTGTGGCCAATGCCCTGGCTC
ACAAATACCACTGAGATCTTTTTCCCTCTGCCAAAAATTATGGGGACATCATGAAGCCCCTTGAGCATCT
GACTTCTGGCTAATAAAGGAAATTTATTTTCATTGCAATAGTGTGTTGGAATTTTTTGTGTCTCTCACTC
GGAAGGACATATGGGAGGGCAAATCATTTAAAACATCAGAATGAGTATTTGGTTTAGAGTTTGGCAACAT
ATGCCCATATGCTGGCTGCCATGAACAAAGGTTGGCTATAAAGAGGTCATCAGTATATGAAACAGCCCCC
TGCTGTCCATTCCTTATTCCATAGAAAAGCCTTGACTTGAGGTTAGATTTTTTTTATATTTTGTTTTGTG
TTATTTTTTTCTTTAACATCCCTAAAATTTTCCTTACATGTTTTACTAGCCAGATTTTTCCTCCTCTCCT
GACTACTCCCAGTCATAGCTGTCCCTCTTCTCTTATGGAGATCCCTCGACCTGCAGCCCAAGCTTGGCGT
AATCATGGTCATAGCTGTTTCCTGTGTGAAATTGTTATCCGCTCACAATTCCACACAACATACGAGCCGG
AAGCATAAAGTGTAAAGCCTGGGGTGCCTAATGAGTGAGCTAACTCACATTAATTGCGTTGCGCTCACTG
CCCGCTTTCCAGTCGGGAAACCTGTCGTGCCAGCGGATCCGCATCTCAATTAGTCAGCAACCATAGTCCC
GCCCCTAACTCCGCCCATCCCGCCCCTAACTCCGCCCAGTTCCGCCCATTCTCCGCCCCATGGCTGACTA
ATTTTTTTTATTTATGCAGAGGCCGAGGCCGCCTCGGCCTCTGAGCTATTCCAGAAGTAGTGAGGAGGCT
TTTTTGGAGGCCTAGGCTTTTGCAAAAAGCTAACTTGTTTATTGCAGCTTATAATGGTTACAAATAAAGC
AATAGCATCACAAATTTCACAAATAAAGCATTTTTTTCACTGCATTCTAGTTGTGGTTTGTCCAAACTCA
TCAATGTATCTTATCATGTCTGGATCCGCTGCATTAATGAATCGGCCAACGCGCGGGGAGAGGCGGTTTG
CGTATTGGGCGCTCTTCCGCTTCCTCGCTCACTGACTCGCTGCGCTCGGTCGTTCGGCTGCGGCGAGCGG
TATCAGCTCACTCAAAGGCGGTAATACGGTTATCCACAGAATCAGGGGATAACGCAGGAAAGAACATGTG
AGCAAAAGGCCAGCAAAAGGCCAGGAACCGTAAAAAGGCCGCGTTGCTGGCGTTTTTCCATAGGCTCCGC
CCCCCTGACGAGCATCACAAAAATCGACGCTCAAGTCAGAGGTGGCGAAACCCGACAGGACTATAAAGAT
ACCAGGCGTTTCCCCCTGGAAGCTCCCTCGTGCGCTCTCCTGTTCCGACCCTGCCGCTTACCGGATACCT
GTCCGCCTTTCTCCCTTCGGGAAGCGTGGCGCTTTCTCATAGCTCACGCTGTAGGTATCTCAGTTCGGTG
TAGGTCGTTCGCTCCAAGCTGGGCTGTGTGCACGAACCCCCCGTTCAGCCCGACCGCTGCGCCTTATCCG
GTAACTATCGTCTTGAGTCCAACCCGGTAAGACACGACTTATCGCCACTGGCAGCAGCCACTGGTAACAG
GATTAGCAGAGCGAGGTATGTAGGCGGTGCTACAGAGTTCTTGAAGTGGTGGCCTAACTACGGCTACACT
AGAAGAACAGTATTTGGTATCTGCGCTCTGCTGAAGCCAGTTACCTTCGGAAAAAGAGTTGGTAGCTCTT
GATCCGGCAAACAAACCACCGCTGGTAGCGGTGGTTTTTTTGTTTGCAAGCAGCAGATTACGCGCAGAAA
AAAAGGATCTCAAGAAGATCCTTTGATCTTTTCTACGGGGTCTGACGCTCAGTGGAACGAAAACTCACGT
TAAGGGATTTTGGTCATGAGATTATCAAAAAGGATCTTCACCTAGATCCTTTTAAATTAAAAATGAAGTT
TTAAATCAATCTAAAGTATATATGAGTAAACTTGGTCTGACAGTTACCAATGCTTAATCAGTGAGGCACC
TATCTCAGCGATCTGTCTATTTCGTTCATCCATAGTTGCCTGACTCCCCGTCGTGTAGATAACTACGATA
CGGGAGGGCTTACCATCTGGCCCCAGTGCTGCAATGATACCGCGAGACCCACGCTCACCGGCTCCAGATT
TATCAGCAATAAACCAGCCAGCCGGAAGGGCCGAGCGCAGAAGTGGTCCTGCAACTTTATCCGCCTCCAT
CCAGTCTATTAATTGTTGCCGGGAAGCTAGAGTAAGTAGTTCGCCAGTTAATAGTTTGCGCAACGTTGTT
GCCATTGCTACAGGCATCGTGGTGTCACGCTCGTCGTTTGGTATGGCTTCATTCAGCTCCGGTTCCCAAC
GATCAAGGCGAGTTACATGATCCCCCATGTTGTGCAAAAAAGCGGTTAGCTCCTTCGGTCCTCCGATCGT
TGTCAGAAGTAAGTTGGCCGCAGTGTTATCACTCATGGTTATGGCAGCACTGCATAATTCTCTTACTGTC
ATGCCATCCGTAAGATGCTTTTCTGTGACTGGTGAGTACTCAACCAAGTCATTCTGAGAATAGTGTATGC
GGCGACCGAGTTGCTCTTGCCCGGCGTCAATACGGGATAATACCGCGCCACATAGCAGAACTTTAAAAGT
GCTCATCATTGGAAAACGTTCTTCGGGGCGAAAACTCTCAAGGATCTTACCGCTGTTGAGATCCAGTTCG
ATGTAACCCACTCGTGCACCCAACTGATCTTCAGCATCTTTTACTTTCACCAGCGTTTCTGGGTGAGCAA
AAACAGGAAGGCAAAATGCCGCAAAAAAGGGAATAAGGGCGACACGGAAATGTTGAATACTCATACTCTT
CCTTTTTCAATATTATTGAAGCATTTATCAGGGTTATTGTCTCATGAGCGGATACATATTTGAATGTATT
TAGAAAAATAAACAAATAGGGGTTCCGCGCACATTTCCCCGAAAAGTGCCACCTGGGTCGACATTGATTA
TTGACTAGTTATTAATAGTAATCAATTACGGGGTCATTAGTTCATAGCCCATATATGGAGTTCCGCGTTA
CATAACTTACGGTAAATGGCCCGCCTGGCTGACCGCCCAACGACCCCCGCCCATTGACGTCAATAATGAC
GTATGTTCCCATAGTAACGCCAATAGGGACTTTCCATTGACGTCAATGGGTGGAGTATTTACGGTAAACT
GCCCACTTGGCAGTACATCAAGTGTATCATATGCCAAGTACGCCCCCTATTGACGTCAATGACGGTAAAT
GGCCCGCCTGGCATTATGCCCAGTACATGACCTTATGGGACTTTCCTACTTGGCAGTACATCTACGTATT
AGTCATCGCTATTACCATGGTCGAGGTGAGCCCCACGTTCTGCTTCACTCTCCCCATCTCCCCCCCCTCC
CCACCCCCAATTTTGTATTTATTTATTTTTTAATTATTTTGTGCAGCGATGGGGGCGGGGGGGGGGGGGG
CGCGCGCCAGGCGGGGCGGGGCGGGGCGAGGGG
